>Addgene plasmid #224372 | PT7lacO-RF1-His6 | addgene full sequence | sequence record 443394 | Addgene NGS Result
TTGAGATCCTTTTTTTCTGCGCGTAATCTGCTGCTTGCAAACAAAAAAACCACCGCTACCAGCGGTGGTT
TGTTTGCCGGATCAAGAGCTACCAACTCTTTTTCCGAAGGTAACTGGCTTCAGCAGAGCGCAGATACCAA
ATACTGTCCTTCTAGTGTAGCCGTAGTTAGGCCACCACTTCAAGAACTCTGTAGCACCGCCTACATACCT
CGCTCTGCTAATCCTGTTACCAGTGGCTGCTGCCAGTGGCGATAAGTCGTGTCTTACCGGGTTGGACTCA
AGACGATAGTTACCGGATAAGGCGCAGCGGTCGGGCTGAACGGGGGGTTCGTGCACACAGCCCAGCTTGG
AGCGAACGACCTACACCGAACTGAGATACCTACAGCGTGAGCTATGAGAAAGCGCCACGCTTCCCGAAGG
GAGAAAGGCGGACAGGTATCCGGTAAGCGGCAGGGTCGGAACAGGAGAGCGCACGAGGGAGCTTCCAGGG
GGAAACGCCTGGTATCTTTATAGTCCTGTCGGGTTTCGCCACCTCTGACTTGAGCGTCGATTTTTGTGAT
GCTCGTCAGGGGGGCGGAGCCTATGGAAAAACGCCAGCAACGCGGCCTTTTTACGGTTCCTGGCCTTTTG
CTGGCCTTTTGCTCACATGTTCTTTCCTGCGTTATCCCCTGATTCTGTGGATAACCGTATTACCGCCTTT
GAGTGAGCTGATACCGCTCGCCGCAGCCGAACGACCGAGCGCAGCGAGTCAGTGAGCGAGGAAGCGGAAG
AGCGCCTGATGCGGTATTTTCTCCTTACGCATCTGTGCGGTATTTCACACCGCAATGGTGCACTCTCAGT
ACAATCTGCTCTGATGCCGCATAGTTAAGCCAGTATACACTCCGCTATCGCTACGTGACTGGGTCATGGC
TGCGCCCCGACACCCGCCAACACCCGCTGACGCGCCCTGACGGGCTTGTCTGCTCCCGGCATCCGCTTAC
AGACAAGCTGTGACCGTCTCCGGGAGCTGCATGTGTCAGAGGTTTTCACCGTCATCACCGAAACGCGCGA
GGCAGCTGCGGTAAAGCTCATCAGCGTGGTCGTGAAGCGATTCACAGATGTCTGCCTGTTCATCCGCGTC
CAGCTCGTTGAGTTTCTCCAGAAGCGTTAATGTCTGGCTTCTGATAAAGCGGGCCATGTTAAGGGCGGTT
TTTTCCTGTTTGGTCACTGATGCCTCCGTGTAAGGGGGATTTCTGTTCATGGGGGTAATGATACCGATGA
AACGAGAGAGGATGCTCACGATACGGGTTACTGATGATGAACATGCCCGGTTACTGGAACGTTGTGAGGG
TAAACAACTGGCGGTATGGATGCGGCGGGACCAGAGAAAAATCACTCAGGGTCAATGCCAGCGCTTCGTT
AATACAGATGTAGGTGTTCCACAGGGTAGCCAGCAGCATCCTGCGATGCAGATCCGGAACATAATGGTGC
AGGGCGCTGACTTCCGCGTTTCCAGACTTTACGAAACACGGAAACCGAAGACCATTCATGTTGTTGCTCA
GGTCGCAGACGTTTTGCAGCAGCAGTCGCTTCACGTTCGCTCGCGTATCGGTGATTCATTCTGCTAACCA
GTAAGGCAACCCCGCCAGCCTAGCCGGGTCCTCAACGACAGGAGCACGATCATGCGCACCCGTGGGGCCG
CCATGCCGGCGATAATGGCCTGCTTCTCGCCGAAACGTTTGGTGGCGGGACCAGTGACGAAGGCTTGAGC
GAGGGCGTGCAAGATTCCGAATACCGCAAGCGACAGGCCGATCATCGTCGCGCTCCAGCGAAAGCGGTCC
TCGCCGAAAATGACCCAGAGCGCTGCCGGCACCTGTCCTACGAGTTGCATGATAAAGAAGACAGTCATAA
GTGCGGCGACGATAGTCATGCCCCGCGCCCACCGGAAGGAGCTGACTGGGTTGAAGGCTCTCAAGGGCAT
CGGTCGAGATCCCGGTGCCTAATGAGTGAGCTAACTTACATTAATTGCGTTGCGCTCACTGCCCGCTTTC
CAGTCGGGAAACCTGTCGTGCCAGCTGCATTAATGAATCGGCCAACGCGCGGGGAGAGGCGGTTTGCGTA
TTGGGCGCCAGGGTGGTTTTTCTTTTCACCAGTGAGACGGGCAACAGCTGATTGCCCTTCACCGCCTGGC
CCTGAGAGAGTTGCAGCAAGCGGTCCACGCTGGTTTGCCCCAGCAGGCGAAAATCCTGTTTGATGGTGGT
TAACGGCGGGATATAACATGAGCTGTCTTCGGTATCGTCGTATCCCACTACCGAGATATCCGCACCAACG
CGCAGCCCGGACTCGGTAATGGCGCGCATTGCGCCCAGCGCCATCTGATCGTTGGCAACCAGCATCGCAG
TGGGAACGATGCCCTCATTCAGCATTTGCATGGTTTGTTGAAAACCGGACATGGCACTCCAGTCGCCTTC
CCGTTCCGCTATCGGCTGAATTTGATTGCGAGTGAGATATTTATGCCAGCCAGCCAGACGCAGACGCGCC
GAGACAGAACTTAATGGGCCCGCTAACAGCGCGATTTGCTGGTGACCCAATGCGACCAGATGCTCCACGC
CCAGTCGCGTACCGTCTTCATGGGAGAAAATAATACTGTTGATGGGTGTCTGGTCAGAGACATCAAGAAA
TAACGCCGGAACATTAGTGCAGGCAGCTTCCACAGCAATGGCATCCTGGTCATCCAGCGGATAGTTAATG
ATCAGCCCACTGACGCGTTGCGCGAGAAGATTGTGCACCGCCGCTTTACAGGCTTCGACGCCGCTTCGTT
CTACCATCGACACCACCACGCTGGCACCCAGTTGATCGGCGCGAGATTTAATCGCCGCGACAATTTGCGA
CGGCGCGTGCAGGGCCAGACTGGAGGTGGCAACGCCAATCAGCAACGACTGTTTGCCCGCCAGTTGTTGT
GCCACGCGGTTGGGAATGTAATTCAGCTCCGCCATCGCCGCTTCCACTTTTTCCCGCGTTTTCGCAGAAA
CGTGGCTGGCCTGGTTCACCACGCGGGAAACGGTCTGATAAGAGACACCGGCATACTCTGCGACATCGTA
TAACGTTACTGGTTTCACATTCACCACCCTGAATTGACTCTCTTCCGGGCGCTATCATGCCATACCGCGA
AAGGTTTTGCGCCATTCGATGGTGTCCGGGATCTCGACGCTCTCCCTTATGCGACTCCTGCATTAGGAAG
CAGCCCAGTAGTAGGTTGAGGCCGTTGAGCACCGCCGCCGCAAGGAATGGTGCATGCAAGGAGATGGCGC
CCAACAGTCCCCCGGCCACGGGGCCTGCCACCATACCCACGCCGAAACAAGCGCTCATGAGCCCGAAGTG
GCGAGCCCGATCTTCCCCATCGGTGATGTCGGCGATATAGGCGCCAGCAACCGCACCTGTGGCGCCGGTG
ATGCCGGCCACGATGCGTCCGGCGTAGAGGATCGAGATCTCGATCCCGCGAAATTAATACGACTCACTAT
AGGGGAATTGTGAGCGGATAACAATTCCCCTCTAGAAATAATTTTGTTTAACTTTAAGAAGGAGATATAC
ATATGAAGCCTTCTATCGTTGCCAAACTGGAAGCCCTGCATGAACGCCATGAAGAAGTTCAGGCGTTGCT
GGGTGACGCGCAAACTATCGCCGACCAGGAACGTTTTCGCGCATTATCACGCGAATATGCGCAGTTAAGT
GATGTTTCGCGCTGTTTTACCGACTGGCAACAGGTTCAGGAAGATATCGAAACCGCACAGATGATGCTCG
ATGATCCTGAAATGCGTGAGATGGCGCAGGATGAACTGCGCGAAGCTAAAGAAAAAAGCGAGCAACTGGA
ACAGCAATTACAGGTTCTGTTACTGCCAAAAGATCCTGATGACGAACGTAACGCCTTCCTCGAAGTCCGA
GCCGGAACCGGCGGCGACGAAGCGGCGCTGTTCGCGGGCGATCTGTTCCGTATGTACAGCCGTTATGCCG
AAGCCCGCCGCTGGCGGGTAGAAATCATGAGCGCCAGCGAGGGTGAACATGGTGGTTATAAAGAGATCAT
CGCCAAAATTAGCGGTGATGGTGTGTATGGTCGTCTGAAATTTGAATCCGGCGGTCATCGCGTGCAACGT
GTTCCTGCTACGGAATCGCAGGGTCGTATTCATACTTCTGCTTGTACCGTTGCGGTAATGCCAGAACTGC
CTGACGCAGAACTGCCGGACATCAACCCAGCAGATTTACGCATTGATACTTTCCGCTCGTCAGGGGCGGG
TGGTCAGCACGTTAACACCACCGATTCGGCAATTCGTATTACTCACTTGCCGACCGGGATTGTTGTTGAA
TGTCAGGACGAACGTTCACAACATAAAAACAAAGCTAAAGCACTTTCTGTTCTCGGTGCTCGCATCCACG
CTGCTGAAATGGCAAAACGCCAACAGGCCGAAGCGTCTACCCGTCGTAACCTGCTGGGGAGTGGCGATCG
CAGCGACCGTAACCGTACTTACAACTTCCCGCAGGGGCGCGTTACCGATCACCGCATCAACCTGACGCTC
TACCGCCTGGATGAAGTGATGGAAGGTAAGCTGGATATGCTGATTGAACCGATTATCCAGGAACATCAGG
CCGACCAACTGGCGGCGTTGTCCGAGCAGGAACTCGAGCACCACCACCACCACCACTGAGATCCGGCTGC
TAACAAAGCCCGAAAGGAAGCTGAGTTGGCTGCTGCCACCGCTGAGCAATAACTAGCATAACCCCTTGGG
GCCTCTAAACGGGTCTTGAGGGGTTTTTTGCTGAAAGGAGGAACTATATCCGGATTGGCGAATGGG
[124 nt withheld, positions 4827-4950]
C
[91 nt withheld, positions 4952-5042]
A
[49 nt withheld, positions 5044-5092]
CCTTTGACGTTGGAGTCCACGTTCTTT
[37 nt withheld, positions 5120-5156]
ACCCTATCTCGGTCTATTCTTTTGATTTATAAGGGATTTTGCCGATTTCGGCCTATTGGTTAAAAAATGA
GCTGATTTAACAAAAATTTAACGCGAATTTTAACAAAATATTAACGCTTACAATTTAGGTGGCACTTTTC
GGGGAAATGTGCGCGGAACCCCTATTTGTTTATTTTTCTAAATACATTCAAATATGTATCCGCTCATGAG
ACAATAACCCTGATAAATGCTTCAATAATATTGAAAAAGGAAGAGTATGAGTATTCAACATTTCCGTGTC
GCCCTTATTCCCTTTTTTGCGGCATTTTGCCTTCCTGTTTTTGCTCACCCAGAAACGCTGGTGAAAGTAA
AAGATGCTGAAGATCAGTTGGGTGCACGAGTGGGTTACATCGAACTGGATCTCAACAGCGGTAAGATCCT
TGAGAGTTTTCGCCCCGAAGAACGTTTTCCAATGATGAGCACTTTTAAAGTTCTGCTATGTGGCGCGGTA
TTATCCCGTATTGACGCCGGGCAAGAGCAACTCGGTCGCCGCATACACTATTCTCAGAATGACTTGGTTG
AGTACTCACCAGTCACAGAAAAGCATCTTACGGATGGCATGACAGTAAGAGAATTATGCAGTGCTGCCAT
AACCATGAGTGATAACACTGCGGCCAACTTACTTCTGACAACGATCGGAGGACCGAAGGAGCTAACCGCT
TTTTTGCACAACATGGGGGATCATGTAACTCGCCTTGATCGTTGGGAACCGGAGCTGAATGAAGCCATAC
CAAACGACGAGCGTGACACCACGATGCCTGCAGCAATGGCAACAACGTTGCGCAAACTATTAACTGGCGA
ACTACTTACTCTAGCTTCCCGGCAACAATTAATAGACTGGATGGAGGCGGATAAAGTTGCAGGACCACTT
CTGCGCTCGGCCCTTCCGGCTGGCTGGTTTATTGCTGATAAATCTGGAGCCGGTGAGCGTGGGTCTCGCG
GTATCATTGCAGCACTGGGGCCAGATGGTAAGCCCTCCCGTATCGTAGTTATCTACACGACGGGGAGTCA
GGCAACTATGGATGAACGAAATAGACAGATCGCTGAGATAGGTGCCTCACTGATTAAGCATTGGTAACTG
TCAGACCAAGTTTACTCATATATACTTTAGATTGATTTAAAACTTCATTTTTAATTTAAAAGGATCTAGG
TGAAGATCCTTTTTGATAATCTCATGACCAAAATCCCTTAACGTGAGTTTTCGTTCCACTGAGCGTCAGA
CCCCGTAGAAAAGATCAAAGGATCTTC
Features (pLannotate 1.2.2; 19 found; start..end, strand, type, name):
      1..589     +  rep_origin     ori: high-copy-number ColE1/pMB1/pBR322/pUC origin of replication
    775..914     -  misc_feature   bom: basis of mobility region from pBR322
   1016..1207    -  CDS            rop: Rop protein, which maintains plasmids at low copy number; rop
   1224..1604    +  CDS            YPB1_ECOLX: Protein predicted: Swiss-Prot protein existence level 4. From Escherichia coli.
   1676..1967    -  CDS            TcR (fragment): tetracycline efflux protein; tet; confers resistance to tetracycline
   1982..2003    -  protein_bind   CAP binding site: CAP binding activates transcription in the presence of cAMP. E. coli catabolite activator protein
   2016..3098    -  CDS            lacI: lac repressor; lacI; The lac repressor binds to the lac operator to inhibit transcription in E. coli. This inhibition can be relieved by adding lactose or isopropyl-β-D-thiogalactopyranoside (IPTG).
   3099..3176    -  promoter       lacI promoter: lacI
   3184..3463    -  CDS            TcR (fragment): tetracycline efflux protein; tet; confers resistance to tetracycline
   3485..3503    +  promoter       T7 promoter: promoter for bacteriophage T7 RNA polymerase
   3504..3528    +  protein_bind   lac operator: The lac repressor binds to the lac operator to inhibit transcription in E. coli. This inhibition can be relieved by adding lactose or isopropyl-β-D-thiogalactopyranoside (IPTG). lac repressor encoded by lacI
   3543..3565    +  RBS            RBS: efficient ribosome binding site from bacteriophage T7 gene 10 (Olins and Rangwala, 1989)
   3573..4652    +  CDS            prfA: RF1_ECOLI - Also known as sueB, uar. Experimental evidence at protein level: Swiss-Prot protein existence level 1. Peptide chain release factor 1 directs the termination of translation in response to the peptide chain termination codons UAG and UAA. From Escherichia coli (strain K12).
   4659..4676    +  CDS            9xHis (fragment): 9xHis affinity tag
   4686..4735    +  CDS            SET1 (fragment): solubility-enhancement tag derived from T7 phage gene 10B
   4743..4790    +  terminator     T7 terminator: transcription terminator for bacteriophage T7 RNA polymerase
   4827..5255    +  rep_origin     f1 ori (sequence partly withheld): f1 bacteriophage origin of replication; arrow indicates direction of (+) strand synthesis
   5308..5412    +  promoter       AmpR promoter: bla
   5413..6273    +  CDS            AmpR: β-lactamase; bla; confers resistance to ampicillin, carbenicillin, and related antibiotics
