[The description below was written by a language model from this plasmid's Addgene catalogue record and pLannotate feature annotations shown in this document.]
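Description:
PT7lacO-RF1-His6 is a bacterial expression plasmid built on the pET21a backbone for producing E. coli peptide chain release factor 1 (RF1, the prfA gene product) with a C-terminal His6 tag for affinity purification. It replicates in E. coli from a ColE1/pMB1-type origin. The catalogue lists it as high copy, although the annotated sequence also retains the pBR322-derived bom site and the rop gene, which normally moderates copy number. Selection is by ampicillin through the β-lactamase gene driven by its own promoter. An f1 phage origin is also present, along with short remnants of the tetracycline resistance gene flanking the lacI region, which are backbone relics rather than a functional marker.

The expression cassette follows the standard pET layout: a T7 promoter immediately followed by a lac operator, the strong T7 gene 10 ribosome binding site, the prfA coding sequence, an 18-nt stretch annotated as a histidine tag fragment (consistent with six histidines), and the T7 terminator. A brief match to a T7 gene 10-derived sequence between the tag and terminator is probably vector sequence downstream of the reading frame. The plasmid carries lacI under its native promoter, so transcription is held off by lac repressor until induced with IPTG or lactose, and it requires a host supplying T7 RNA polymerase. The depositor notes that hosts carrying LacIq and glucose-supplemented media improve genetic stability, implying that leaky expression is poorly tolerated.

RF1 terminates translation at UAG and UAA stop codons. According to the associated publication, the construct is part of work on optimizing protein production in the One-Pot PURE cell-free expression system.
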