Addgene plasmid #224372: PT7lacO-RF1-His6
Purpose: Express RF1 protein for his-tagged purification
Depositing lab: Richard Murray. Depositing organization: California Institute of Technology. Publication: Optimizing Protein Production in the One-Pot PURE System: Insights into Reaction Composition and Expression Efficiency. Zhang Y, Deveikis M, Qiu Y, Bjorn L, Martinez ZA, Chou TF, Freemont PS, Murray RM. ACS Synth Biol. 2025 May 16;14(5):1496-1508. doi: 10.1021/acssynbio.4c00779. Epub 2025 Apr 10. PubMed 40209036.
Backbone
  Vector backbone: pET21a
  Vector type: Bacterial Expression
Growth in bacteria
  Bacterial resistance: Ampicillin, 100 μg/mL
  Growth temperature: 37°C
  Growth strain: DH5alpha
  Copy number: High Copy
Gene/Insert
  Gene/Insert name: RF1
  Species: E. coli
  Entrez Gene: prfA (a.k.a. b1211, ECK1199, sueB, uar, ups?)
  Tag / fusion protein: His6 (C terminal on insert)
  Cloning method: Gibson Cloning
Terms and licenses: Academic/Nonprofit Terms; Industry Terms: Not Available to Industry
Depositor comments: It is best to grow cells in strains with LacIq and in media supplemented 1% glucose for genetic stability. Please visit https://doi.org/10.1101/2024.06.19.599772 for bioRxiv preprint.
How to cite: PT7lacO-RF1-His6 was a gift from Richard Murray (Addgene plasmid # 224372 ; http://n2t.net/addgene:224372 ; RRID:Addgene_224372)
